LOCUS       pJAD8Z 8495 bp DNA circular 07-Feb-2018
FEATURES             Location/Qualifiers
     CDS             5425..6228
                     /label=KlURA3
                     /note=Detected CDS 267aa
     CDS             7033..7761
                     /label=yEGFP
                     /note=Detected CDS 242aa
     promoter        5259..5424
                     /label=URA3p
                     /note=promoter
     misc_feature    2403..2603
                     /label=URA3(705, 905)
                     /note=misc_feature
     rep_origin      complement(3019..3633)
                     /label=pUC
                     /note=pUC Origin
     misc_feature    6447..7032
                     /label=TEF1P
                     /note=misc_feature
     CDS             669..2396
                     /label=OzTIR1
                     /note=CDS
     CDS             complement(3793..4653)
                     /label=bla
                     /note=Ampicilin Resistance
     terminator      7768..8067
                     /label=PGK1 terminator
                     /note=terminator
     promoter        complement(4654..4758)
                     /label=AmpR promoter
                     /note=promoter
     CDS             39..620
                     /label=SKP1
                     /note=CDS
     CDS             621..644
                     /label=Linker GIPDLGAG
                     /note=CDS
     CDS             645..668
                     /label=Linker AGAGDLTS
                     /note=CDS
     promoter        8077..29
                     /label=ACS2 promoter
                     /note=promoter
     CDS             7042..7752
                     /label=yeGFP
                     /note=codons optimized for translation in S. cerevisiae and
                     C. albicans
     primer_bind     complement(7069..7097)
                     /label=GFP-R
                     /note=GFP, reverse primer. Does NOT anneal to EGFP
     primer_bind     complement(2632..2648)
                     /label=M13 rev
                     /note=common sequencing primer, one of multiple similar
                     variants
     primer_bind     complement(2645..2667)
                     /label=M13/pUC Reverse
                     /note=In lacZ gene
     protein_bind    2656..2672
                     /label=lac operator
                     /note=The lac repressor binds to the lac operator to
                     inhibit transcription in E. coli. This inhibition can be
                     relieved by adding lactose or
                     isopropyl-beta-D-thiogalactopyranoside (IPTG).
     promoter        complement(2680..2710)
                     /label=lac promoter
                     /note=promoter for the E. coli lac operon
     protein_bind    2725..2746
                     /label=CAP binding site
                     /note=CAP binding activates transcription in the presence
                     of cAMP.
     primer_bind     complement(2863..2880)
                     /label=L4440
                     /note=L4440 vector, forward primer
     rep_origin      complement(3034..3622)
                     /label=ori
                     /note=high-copy-number ColE1/pMB1/pBR322/pUC origin of
                     replication
     primer_bind     complement(3114..3133)
                     /label=pBR322ori-F
                     /note=pBR322 origin, forward primer
     primer_bind     4416..4435
                     /label=Amp-R
                     /note=Ampicillin resistance gene, reverse primer
     primer_bind     4826..4844
                     /label=pBRforEco
                     /note=pBR322 vectors, upsteam of EcoRI site, forward primer
     primer_bind     complement(4882..4904)
                     /label=pGEX 3'
                     /note=pGEX vectors, reverse primer
     primer_bind     5004..5023
                     /label=pRS-marker
                     /note=pRS vectors, use to sequence yeast selectable marker
     primer_bind     5217..5239
                     /label=M13/pUC Forward
                     /note=In lacZ gene
     primer_bind     5231..5248
                     /label=M13 Forward
                     /note=In lacZ gene. Also called M13-F20 or M13 (-21)
                     Forward
     primer_bind     5232..5248
                     /label=M13 fwd
                     /note=common sequencing primer, one of multiple similar
                     variants
     protein_bind    6362..6395
                     /label=loxP
                     /note=Cre-mediated recombination occurs in the 8-bp core
                     sequence (GCATACAT).
BASE COUNT  2408 a 1723 c 1886 g 2478 t
ORIGIN
        1 CAGGAAAGTA AATCAATACA ATAATAAAAG CTAGCAAAAT GGTGACTTCT AATGTTGTCC
       61 TAGTGAGTGG TGAGGGTGAA CGATTCACCG TAGACAAGAA AATCGCGGAG AGATCCCTGC
      121 TATTGAAAAA CTATCTGAAC GATATGCATG ACAGCAACCT ACAAAACAAC TCAGATTCAG
      181 AATCAGATTC AGACTCGGAA ACGAACCACA AAAGCAAAGA CAACAATAAC GGTGACGACG
      241 ACGATGAGGA TGACGACGAG ATTGTGATGC CCGTGCCCAA TGTTCGGTCT TCCGTTTTGC
      301 AGAAGGTTAT CGAATGGGCC GAGCACCACA GAGACTCTAA CTTCCCTGAC GAAGATGACG
      361 ACGATTCCAG AAAGAGTGCT CCCGTGGACT CATGGGACAG AGAATTCCTG AAAGTGGACC
      421 AAGAGATGCT ATACGAAATT ATTCTGGCGG CAAACTACCT CAACATCAAG CCCTTGCTTG
      481 ACGCTGGCTG CAAGGTGGTT GCTGAAATGA TCAGGGGAAG GTCTCCCGAG GAAATTAGAA
      541 GAACGTTTAA TATCGTCAAC GACTTCACTC CAGAGGAGGA GGCTGCCATT AGGCGTGAAA
      601 ATGAATGGGC TGAAGACCGT GGTATCTTTG ATTTGGGTGC TGGTGCTGGT GCTGGTGACC
      661 TTACTTCTAT GACCTATTTC CCAGAAGAAG TCGTTGAACA CATCTTCTCT TTCTTGCCAG
      721 CTCAAAGAGA TAGAAATACT GTTTCCTTGG TTTGTAAGGT TTGGTATGAA ATCGAAAGAT
      781 TGAGTAGACG TGGTGTTTTC GTCGGTAATT GTTACGCTGT TAGAGCTGGT AGAGTTGCTG
      841 CTAGATTCCC AAATGTTAGA GCCTTGACTG TCAAAGGTAA ACCACATTTT GCTGACTTTA
      901 ACTTGGTCCC ACCAGATTGG GGTGGTTATG CTGGTCCATG GATTGAAGCT GCCGCTAGAG
      961 GTTGTCACGG TTTGGAAGAA TTGCGTATGA AAAGAATGGT CGTTTCTGAC GAATCTTTGG
     1021 AATTATTGGC CCGTTCTTTT CCAAGATTCA GAGCTTTGGT TTTGATCTCT TGTGAAGGTT
     1081 TCAGTACTGA CGGTTTGGCT GCCGTTGCTT CCCATTGTAA ATTATTGAGA GAATTGGACT
     1141 TGCAAGAAAA TGAAGTCGAA GATAGAGGTC CAAGATGGTT ATCTTGTTTT CCAGACTCTT
     1201 GTACTTCTTT GGTCTCTTTG AACTTCGCTT GTATTAAGGG TGAAGTCAAC GCTGGTTCTT
     1261 TAGAAAGATT GGTCTCCCGT TCTCCAAACT TACGTTCTTT GAGATTGAAT CGTTCTGTTT
     1321 CCGTTGATAC CTTGGCTAAA ATCTTATTGA GAACCCCAAA CTTGGAAGAC TTAGGTACTG
     1381 GTAACTTGAC CGACGATTTC CAAACTGAAT CCTACTTTAA ATTAACTTCT GCTTTAGAAA
     1441 AGTGTAAGAT GTTGAGATCC TTATCTGGTT TTTGGGACGC CTCTCCAGTC TGTTTATCTT
     1501 TTATCTATCC ATTGTGTGCT CAATTAACTG GTTTAAACTT ATCTTACGCT CCAACCTTGG
     1561 ATGCTAGTGA CTTAACCAAG ATGATTAGTA GATGTGTTAA GTTACAAAGA TTATGGGTTT
     1621 TAGATTGTAT TTCCGATAAG GGTTTACAAG TCGTTGCTAG TAGCTGTAAG GATTTGCAAG
     1681 AATTAAGAGT CTTTCCAAGT GATTTTTACG TTGCTGGTTA CAGCGCTGTT ACTGAAGAAG
     1741 GTTTGGTCGC TGTTTCTTTG GGTTGTCCAA AGTTGAACAG CTTATTGTAC TTTTGTCATC
     1801 AAATGACTAA TGCTGCCTTA GTCACTGTTG CTAAGAACTG TCCAAACTTC ACCCGTTTCA
     1861 GATTGTGTAT TTTGGAACCA GGTAAACCAG ACGTTGTCAC CTCCCAACCA TTGGATGAAG
     1921 GTTTCGGTGC TATCGTTAGA GAATGTAAGG GTTTGCAAAG ATTATCTATC TCTGGTTTGT
     1981 TAACTGACAA AGTTTTCATG TACATCGGTA AATATGCCAA ACAATTAGAA ATGTTGAGCA
     2041 TTGCTTTCGC TGGTGACTCT GACAAGGGTA TGATGCACGT TATGAATGGT TGTAAGAATT
     2101 TGAGAAAGTT GGAAATTAGA GATTCTCCAT TCGGTGACGC TGCCTTATTG GGTAATTTTG
     2161 CTAGATACGA AACTATGAGA AGTTTGTGGA TGAGTTCCTG TAACGTTACC TTGAAAGGTT
     2221 GTCAAGTCTT AGCCAGCAAG ATGCCAATGT TGAACGTCGA AGTCATCAAC GAAAGAGACG
     2281 GTAGTAACGA AATGGAAGAA AATCACGGTG ACTTACCAAA GGTAGAAAAG TTGTACGTAT
     2341 ACAGAACTAC TGCTGGTGCT AGAGATGATG CTCCAAATTT CGTAAAGATT TTGTAACTCG
     2401 AGAGGACTAT TTGCAAAGGG AAGGGATGCT AAGGTAGAGG GTGAACGTTA CAGAAAAGCA
     2461 GGCTGGGAAG CATATTTGAG AAGATGCGGC CAGCAAAACT AAAAAACTGT ATTATAAGTA
     2521 AATGCATGTA TACTAAACTC ACAAATTAGA GCTTCAATTT AATTATATCA GTTATTACCC
     2581 GGGAATCTCG GTCGTAATGA TTTAAATGCA TGCAAGCTTG GCGTAATCAT GGTCATAGCT
     2641 GTTTCCTGTG TGAAATTGTT ATCCGCTCAC AATTCCACAC AACATACGAG CCGGAAGCAT
     2701 AAAGTGTAAA GCCTGGGGTG CCTAATGAGT GAGCTAACTC ACATTAATTG CGTTGCGCTC
     2761 ACTGCCCGCT TTCCAGTCGG GAAACCTGTC GTGCCAGCTG CATTAATGAA TCGGCCAACG
     2821 CGCGGGGAGA GGCGGTTTGC GTATTGGGCG CTCTTCCGCT TCCTCGCTCA CTGACTCGCT
     2881 GCGCTCGGTC GTTCGGCTGC GGCGAGCGGT ATCAGCTCAC TCAAAGGCGG TAATACGGTT
     2941 ATCCACAGAA TCAGGGGATA ACGCAGGAAA GAACATGTGA GCAAAAGGCC AGCAAAAGGC
     3001 CAGGAACCGT AAAAAGGCCG CGTTGCTGGC GTTTTTCCAT AGGCTCCGCC CCCCTGACGA
     3061 GCATCACAAA AATCGACGCT CAAGTCAGAG GTGGCGAAAC CCGACAGGAC TATAAAGATA
     3121 CCAGGCGTTT CCCCCTGGAA GCTCCCTCGT GCGCTCTCCT GTTCCGACCC TGCCGCTTAC
     3181 CGGATACCTG TCCGCCTTTC TCCCTTCGGG AAGCGTGGCG CTTTCTCATA GCTCACGCTG
     3241 TAGGTATCTC AGTTCGGTGT AGGTCGTTCG CTCCAAGCTG GGCTGTGTGC ACGAACCCCC
     3301 CGTTCAGCCC GACCGCTGCG CCTTATCCGG TAACTATCGT CTTGAGTCCA ACCCGGTAAG
     3361 ACACGACTTA TCGCCACTGG CAGCAGCCAC TGGTAACAGG ATTAGCAGAG CGAGGTATGT
     3421 AGGCGGTGCT ACAGAGTTCT TGAAGTGGTG GCCTAACTAC GGCTACACTA GAAGGACAGT
     3481 ATTTGGTATC TGCGCTCTGC TGAAGCCAGT TACCTTCGGA AAAAGAGTTG GTAGCTCTTG
     3541 ATCCGGCAAA CAAACCACCG CTGGTAGCGG TGGTTTTTTT GTTTGCAAGC AGCAGATTAC
     3601 GCGCAGAAAA AAAGGATCTC AAGAAGATCC TTTGATCTTT TCTACGGGGT CTGACGCTCA
     3661 GTGGAACGAA AACTCACGTT AAGGGATTTT GGTCATGAGA TTATCAAAAA GGATCTTCAC
     3721 CTAGATCCTT TTAAATTAAA AATGAAGTTT TAAATCAATC TAAAGTATAT ATGAGTAAAC
     3781 TTGGTCTGAC AGTTACCAAT GCTTAATCAG TGAGGCACCT ATCTCAGCGA TCTGTCTATT
     3841 TCGTTCATCC ATAGTTGCCT GACTCCCCGT CGTGTAGATA ACTACGATAC GGGAGGGCTT
     3901 ACCATCTGGC CCCAGTGCTG CAATGATACC GCGAGACCCA CGCTCACCGG CTCCAGATTT
     3961 ATCAGCAATA AACCAGCCAG CCGGAAGGGC CGAGCGCAGA AGTGGTCCTG CAACTTTATC
     4021 CGCCTCCATC CAGTCTATTA ATTGTTGCCG GGAAGCTAGA GTAAGTAGTT CGCCAGTTAA
     4081 TAGTTTGCGC AACGTTGTTG CCATTGCTAC AGGCATCGTG GTGTCACGCT CGTCGTTTGG
     4141 TATGGCTTCA TTCAGCTCCG GTTCCCAACG ATCAAGGCGA GTTACATGAT CCCCCATGTT
     4201 GTGCAAAAAA GCGGTTAGCT CCTTCGGTCC TCCGATCGTT GTCAGAAGTA AGTTGGCCGC
     4261 AGTGTTATCA CTCATGGTTA TGGCAGCACT GCATAATTCT CTTACTGTCA TGCCATCCGT
     4321 AAGATGCTTT TCTGTGACTG GTGAGTACTC AACCAAGTCA TTCTGAGAAT AGTGTATGCG
     4381 GCGACCGAGT TGCTCTTGCC CGGCGTCAAT ACGGGATAAT ACCGCGCCAC ATAGCAGAAC
     4441 TTTAAAAGTG CTCATCATTG GAAAACGTTC TTCGGGGCGA AAACTCTCAA GGATCTTACC
     4501 GCTGTTGAGA TCCAGTTCGA TGTAACCCAC TCGTGCACCC AACTGATCTT CAGCATCTTT
     4561 TACTTTCACC AGCGTTTCTG GGTGAGCAAA AACAGGAAGG CAAAATGCCG CAAAAAAGGG
     4621 AATAAGGGCG ACACGGAAAT GTTGAATACT CATACTCTTC CTTTTTCAAT ATTATTGAAG
     4681 CATTTATCAG GGTTATTGTC TCATGAGCGG ATACATATTT GAATGTATTT AGAAAAATAA
     4741 ACAAATAGGG GTTCCGCGCA CATTTCCCCG AAAAGTGCCA CCTGACGTCT AAGAAACCAT
     4801 TATTATCATG ACATTAACCT ATAAAAATAG GCGTATCACG AGGCCCTTTC GTCTCGCGCG
     4861 TTTCGGTGAT GACGGTGAAA ACCTCTGACA CATGCAGCTC CCGGAGACGG TCACAGCTTG
     4921 TCTGTAAGCG GATGCCGGGA GCAGACAAGC CCGTCAGGGC GCGTCAGCGG GTGTTGGCGG
     4981 GTGTCGGGGC TGGCTTAACT ATGCGGCATC AGAGCAGATT GTACTGAGAG TGCACCATAT
     5041 GCGGTGTGAA ATACCGCACA GATGCGTAAG GAGAAAATAC CGCATCAGGC GCCATTCGCC
     5101 ATTCAGGCTG CGCAACTGTT GGGAAGGGCG ATCGGTGCGG GCCTCTTCGC TATTACGCCA
     5161 GCTGGCGAAA GGGGGATGTG CTGCAAGGCG ATTAAGTTGG GTAACGCCAG GGTTTTCCCA
     5221 GTCACGACGT TGTAAAACGA CGGCCAGTGA ATTCATTTAA ATTTTTTTGA TTCGGTAATC
     5281 TCCGAGCAGA AGGAAGAACG AAGGAAGGAG CACAGACTTA GATTGGTATA TATACGCATA
     5341 TGTGGTGTTG AAGAAACATG AAATTGCCCA GTATTCTTAA CCCAACTGCA CAGAACAAAA
     5401 ACCTGCAGGA AACGAAGATA AAACATGTCC ACAAAATCAT ATACCAGTAG AGCTGAGACT
     5461 CATGCAAGTC CGGTTGCATC GAAACTTTTA CGTTTAATGG ATGAAAAGAA GACCAATTTG
     5521 TGTGCTTCTC TTGACGTTCG TTCGACTGAT GAGCTATTGA AACTTGTTGA AACGTTGGGT
     5581 CCATACATTT GCCTTTTGAA AACACACGTT GATATCTTGG ATGATTTCAG TTATGAGGGT
     5641 ACTGTCGTTC CATTGAAAGC ATTGGCAGAG AAATACAAGT TCTTGATATT TGAGGACAGA
     5701 AAATTCGCCG ATATCGGTAA CACAGTCAAA TTACAATATA CATCGGGCGT TTACCGTATC
     5761 GCAGAATGGT CTGATATCAC CAACGCCCAC GGGGTTACTG GTGCTGGTAT TGTTGCTGGC
     5821 TTGAAACAAG GTGCGCAAGA GGTCACCAAA GAACCAAGGG GATTATTGAT GCTTGCTGAA
     5881 TTGTCTTCCA AGGGTTCTCT AGCACACGGT GAATATACTA AGGGTACCGT TGATATTGCA
     5941 AAGAGTGATA AAGATTTCGT TATTGGGTTC ATTGCTCAGA ACGATATGGG AGGAAGAGAA
     6001 GAAGGGTTTG ATTGGCTAAT CATGACCCCA GGTGTAGGTT TAGACGACAA AGGCGATGCA
     6061 TTGGGTCAGC AGTACAGAAC CGTCGACGAA GTTGTAAGTG GTGGATCAGA TATCATCATT
     6121 GTTGGCAGAG GACTTTTCGC CAAGGGTAGA GATCCTAAGG TTGAAGGTGA AAGATACAGA
     6181 AATGCTGGAT GGGAAGCGTA CCAAAAGAGA ATCAGCGCTC CCCATTAATT ATACAGGAAA
     6241 CTTAATAGAA CAAATCACAT ATTTAATCTA ATAGCCACCT GCATTGGCAC GGTGCAACAC
     6301 TCACTTCAAC TTCATCTTAC AAAAGATCAC GTGATCTGTT GTATTGGGAT CTCTAGACCT
     6361 AATAACTTCG TATAGCATAC ATTATACGAA GTTATATTAA GGGTTGCTCG ACCAGAAAGC
     6421 GACCACCCAA CTTTGGCTGA TAATAGCGTA TAAACAATGC ATACTTTGTA CGTTCAAAAT
     6481 ACAATGCAGT AGATATATTT ATGCATATTA CATATAATAC ATATCACATA GGAAGCAACA
     6541 GGCGCGTTGG ACTTTTAATT TTCGAGGACC GCGAATCCTT ACATCACACC CAATCCCCCA
     6601 CAAGTGATCC CCCACACACC ATAGCTTCAA AATGTTTCTA CTCCTTTTTT ACTCTTCCAG
     6661 ATTTTCTCGG ACTCCGCGCA TCGCCGTACC ACTTCAAAAC ACCCAAGCAC AGCATACTAA
     6721 ATTTCCCCTC TTTCTTCCTC TAGGGTGTCG TTAATTACCC GTACTAAAGG TTTGGAAAAG
     6781 AAAAAAGAGA CCGCCTCGTT TCTTTTTCTT CGTCGAAAAA GGCAATAAAA ATTTTTATCA
     6841 CGTTTCTTTT TCTTGAAAAT TTTTTTTTTT GATTTTTTTC TCTTTCGATG ACCTCCCATT
     6901 GATATTTAAG TTAATAAACG GTCTTCAATT TCTCAAGTTT CAGTTTCATT TTTCTTGTTC
     6961 TATTACAACT TTTTTTACTT CTTGCTCATT AGAAAGAAAG CATAGCAATC TAATCTAAGT
     7021 TTTAATTACA AAATGGGATC CTCTAAAGGT GAAGAATTAT TCACTGGTGT TGTCCCAATT
     7081 TTGGTTGAAT TAGATGGTGA TGTTAATGGT CACAAATTTT CTGTCTCCGG TGAAGGTGAA
     7141 GGTGATGCTA CTTACGGTAA ATTGACCTTA AAATTTATTT GTACTACTGG TAAATTGCCA
     7201 GTTCCATGGC CAACCTTAGT CACTACTTTC GGTTATGGTG TTCAATGTTT TGCGAGATAC
     7261 CCAGATCATA TGAAACAACA TGACTTTTTC AAGTCTGCCA TGCCAGAAGG TTATGTTCAA
     7321 GAAAGAACTA TTTTTTTCAA AGATGACGGT AACTACAAGA CCAGAGCTGA AGTCAAGTTT
     7381 GAAGGTGATA CCTTAGTTAA TAGAATCGAA TTAAAAGGTA TTGATTTTAA AGAAGATGGT
     7441 AACATTTTAG GTCACAAATT GGAATACAAC TATAACTCTC ACAATGTTTA CATCATGGCT
     7501 GACAAACAAA AGAATGGTAT CAAAGTTAAC TTCAAAATTA GACACAACAT TGAAGATGGT
     7561 TCTGTTCAAT TAGCTGACCA TTATCAACAA AATACTCCAA TTGGTGATGG TCCAGTCTTG
     7621 TTACCAGACA ACCATTACTT ATCCACTCAA TCTGCCTTAT CCAAAGATCC AAACGAAAAG
     7681 AGAGACCACA TGGTCTTGTT AGAATTTGTT ACTGCTGCTG GTATTACCCA TGGTATGGAT
     7741 GAATTGTACA AAAGATCTTA AACTAGTATT GAATTGAATT GAAATCGATA GATCAATTTT
     7801 TTTCTTTTCT CTTTCCCCAT CCTTTACGCT AAAATAATAG TTTATTTTAT TTTTTGAATA
     7861 TTTTTTATTT ATATACGTAT ATATAGACTA TTATTTATCT TTTAATGATT ATTAAGATTT
     7921 TTATTAAAAA AAAATTCGCT CCTCTTTTAA TGCCTTTATG CAGTTTTTTT TTCCCATTCG
     7981 ATATTTCTAT GTTCGGGTTC AGCGTATTTT AAGTTTAATA ACTCGAAAAT TCTGCGTTCG
     8041 TTAAAGCTTT CGAGAAGGAT ATTATTTGCG GCCGCGATTG CAAGAATTGA TCTCCCTCAT
     8101 CGATGTCATA AATCAGTAAA TATAAACATT AAATACATTA CACGTAGCCA CCCGCTGTAT
     8161 AGCATAAAAC TAACTTAAAA TTATTCATAT GCGTTTCCCG GGGCCGAAGC GTTATTGCCG
     8221 ATATTCGGTA GCCGATTCCG CTGGCTTTTT TTTTTTGAAC GAGGCAAAAA AGTTTCGTGA
     8281 CTGAACTTCT TCGTCACTGG TTTTGTTGAT AATTTTTATC GTTTTTTACT TCGAGATTGA
     8341 AAACAGTGTT CTGAATTTTA GCAACGATAT CGCACCGCAC GTTTAGCCTG ATCAAACCTT
     8401 ATATATACCT CTACCTTAAA ATATATATAT ATATAGTATT CGAATTCCGA ATTGTGTGTC
     8461 TCCGCGGTTA GTGATTGTTA TACACAAACA GAATA
//
