>Addgene plasmid #165053 | pJAID8Z | addgene full sequence | sequence record 327150 | Addgene NGS Result
CCACACACCATAGCTTCAAAATGTTTCTACTCCTTTTTTACTCTTCCAGATTTTCTCGGACTCCGCGCAT
CGCCGTACCACTTCAAAACACCCAAGCACAGCATACTAAATTTCCCCTCTTTCTTCCTCTAGGGTGTCGT
TAATTACCCGTACTAAAGGTTTGGAAAAGAAAAAAGAGACCGCCTCGTTTCTTTTTCTTCGTCGAAAAAG
GCAATAAAAATTTTTATCACGTTTCTTTTTCTTGAAAATTTTTTTTTTTGATTTTTTTCTCTTTCGATGA
CCTCCCATTGATATTTAAGTTAATAAACGGTCTTCAATTTCTCAAGTTTCAGTTTCATTTTTCTTGTTCT
ATTACAACTTTTTTTACTTCTTGCTCATTAGAAAGAAAGCATAGCAATCTAATCTAAGTTTTAATTACAA
AATGGGATCCTCTAAAGGTGAAGAATTATTCACTGGTGTTGTCCCAATTTTGGTTGAATTAGATGGTGAT
GTTAATGGTCACAAATTTTCTGTCTCCGGTGAAGGTGAAGGTGATGCTACTTACGGTAAATTGACCTTAA
AATTTATTTGTACTACTGGTAAATTGCCAGTTCCATGGCCAACCTTAGTCACTACTTTCGGTTATGGTGT
TCAATGTTTTGCGAGATACCCAGATCATATGAAACAACATGACTTTTTCAAGTCTGCCATGCCAGAAGGT
TATGTTCAAGAAAGAACTATTTTTTTCAAAGATGACGGTAACTACAAGACCAGAGCTGAAGTCAAGTTTG
AAGGTGATACCTTAGTTAATAGAATCGAATTAAAAGGTATTGATTTTAAAGAAGATGGTAACATTTTAGG
TCACAAATTGGAATACAACTATAACTCTCACAATGTTTACATCATGGCTGACAAACAAAAGAATGGTATC
AAAGTTAACTTCAAAATTAGACACAACATTGAAGATGGTTCTGTTCAATTAGCTGACCATTATCAACAAA
ATACTCCAATTGGTGATGGTCCAGTCTTGTTACCAGACAACCATTACTTATCCACTCAATCTGCCTTATC
CAAAGATCCAAACGAAAAGAGAGACCACATGGTCTTGTTAGAATTTGTTACTGCTGCTGGTATTACCCAT
GGTATGGATGAATTGTACAAAAGATCTTAAACTAGTATTGAATTGAATTGAAATCGATAGATCAATTTTT
TTCTTTTCTCTTTCCCCATCCTTTACGCTAAAATAATAGTTTATTTTATTTTTTGAATATTTTTTATTTA
TATACGTATATATAGACTATTATTTATCTTTTAATGATTATTAAGATTTTTATTAAAAAAAAATTCGCTC
CTCTTTTAATGCCTTTATGCAGTTTTTTTTTCCCATTCGATATTTCTATGTTCGGGTTCAGCGTATTTTA
AGTTTAATAACTCGAAAATTCTGCGTTCGTTAAAGCTTTCGAGAAGGATATTATTTGCGGCCGCGATTGC
AAGAATTGATCTCCCTCATCGATGTCATAAATCAGTAAATATAAACATTAAATACATTACACGTAGCCAC
CCGCTGTATAGCATAAAACTAACTTAAAATTATTCATATGCGTTTCCCGGGGCCGAAGCGTTATTGCCGA
TATTCGGTAGCCGATTCCGCTGGCTTTTTTTTTTTGAACGAGGCAAAAAAGTTTCGTGACTGAACTTCTT
CGTCACTGGTTTTGTTGATAATTTTTATCGTTTTTTACTTCGAGATTGAAAACAGTGTTCTGAATTTTAG
CAACGATATCGCACCGCACGTTTAGCCTGATCAAACCTTATATATACCTCTACCTTAAAATATATATATA
TATAGTATTCGAATTCCGAATTGTGTGTCTCCGCGGTTAGTGATTGTTATACACAAACAGAATACAGGAA
AGTAAATCAATACAATAATAAAAGCTAGCAAAATGGTGACTTCTAATGTTGTCCTAGTGAGTGGTGAGGG
TGAACGATTCACCGTAGACAAGAAAATCGCGGAGAGATCCCTGCTATTGAAAAACTATCTGAACGATATG
CATGACAGCAACCTACAAAACAACTCAGATTCAGAATCAGATTCAGACTCGGAAACGAACCACAAAAGCA
AAGACAACAATAACGGTGACGACGACGATGAGGATGACGACGAGATTGTGATGCCCGTGCCCAATGTTCG
GTCTTCCGTTTTGCAGAAGGTTATCGAATGGGCCGAGCACCACAGAGACTCTAACTTCCCTGACGAAGAT
GACGACGATTCCAGAAAGAGTGCTCCCGTGGACTCATGGGACAGAGAATTCCTGAAAGTGGACCAAGAGA
TGCTATACGAAATTATTCTGGCGGCAAACTACCTCAACATCAAGCCCTTGCTTGACGCTGGCTGCAAGGT
GGTTGCTGAAATGATCAGGGGAAGGTCTCCCGAGGAAATTAGAAGAACGTTTAATATCGTCAACGACTTC
ACTCCAGAGGAGGAGGCTGCCATTAGGCGTGAAAATGAATGGGCTGAAGACCGTGGTATCTTTGATTTGG
GTGCTGGTGCTGGTGCTGGTGACCTTACTTCTATGACCTATTTCCCAGAAGAAGTCGTTGAACACATCTT
CTCTTTCTTGCCAGCTCAAAGAGATAGAAATACTGTTTCCTTGGTTTGTAAGGTTTGGTATGAAATCGAA
AGATTGAGTAGACGTGGTGTTTTCGTCGGTAATTGTTACGCTGTTAGAGCTGGTAGAGTTGCTGCTAGAT
TCCCAAATGTTAGAGCCTTGACTGTCAAAGGTAAACCACATTTTGCTGACTTTAACTTGGTCCCACCAGA
TTGGGGTGGTTATGCTGGTCCATGGATTGAAGCTGCCGCTAGAGGTTGTCACGGTTTGGAAGAATTGCGT
ATGAAAAGAATGGTCGTTTCTGACGAATCTTTGGAATTATTGGCCCGTTCTTTTCCAAGATTCAGAGCTT
TGGTTTTGATCTCTTGTGAAGGTTTCAGTACTGACGGTTTGGCTGCCGTTGCTTCCCATTGTAAATTATT
GAGAGAATTGGACTTGCAAGAAAATGAAGTCGAAGATAGAGGTCCAAGATGGTTATCTTGTTTTCCAGAC
TCTTGTACTTCTTTGGTCTCTTTGAACTTCGCTTGTATTAAGGGTGAAGTCAACGCTGGTTCTTTAGAAA
GATTGGTCTCCCGTTCTCCAAACTTACGTTCTTTGAGATTGAATCGTTCTGTTTCCGTTGATACCTTGGC
TAAAATCTTATTGAGAACCCCAAACTTGGAAGACTTAGGTACTGGTAACTTGACCGACGATTTCCAAACT
GAATCCTACTTTAAATTAACTTCTGCTTTAGAAAAGTGTAAGATGTTGAGATCCTTATCTGGTTTTTGGG
ACGCCTCTCCAGTCTGTTTATCTTTTATCTATCCATTGTGTGCTCAATTAACTGGTTTAAACTTATCTTA
CGCTCCAACCTTGGATGCTAGTGACTTAACCAAGATGATTAGTAGATGTGTTAAGTTACAAAGATTATGG
GTTTTAGATTGTATTTCCGATAAGGGTTTACAAGTCGTTGCTAGTAGCTGTAAGGATTTGCAAGAATTAA
GAGTCTTTCCAAGTGATTTTTACGTTGCTGGTTACAGCGCTGTTACTGAAGAAGGTTTGGTCGCTGTTTC
TTTGGGTTGTCCAAAGTTGAACAGCTTATTGTACTTTTGTCATCAAATGACTAATGCTGCCTTAGTCACT
GTTGCTAAGAACTGTCCAAACTTCACCCGTTTCAGATTGTGTATTTTGGAACCAGGTAAACCAGACGTTG
TCACCTCCCAACCATTGGATGAAGGTTTCGGTGCTATCGTTAGAGAATGTAAGGGTTTGCAAAGATTATC
TATCTCTGGTTTGTTAACTGACAAAGTTTTCATGTACATCGGTAAATATGCCAAACAATTAGAAATGTTG
AGCATTGCTTTCGCTGGTGACTCTGACAAGGGTATGATGCACGTTATGAATGGTTGTAAGAATTTGAGAA
AGTTGGAAATTAGAGATTCTCCATTCGGTGACGCTGCCTTATTGGGTAATTTTGCTAGATACGAAACTAT
GAGAAGTTTGTGGATGAGTTCCTGTAACGTTACCTTGAAAGGTTGTCAAGTCTTAGCCAGCAAGATGCCA
ATGTTGAACGTCGAAGTCATCAACGAAAGAGACGGTAGTAACGAAATGGAAGAAAATCACGGTGACTTAC
CAAAGGTAGAAAAGTTGTACGTATACAGAACTACTGCTGGTGCTAGAGATGATGCTCCAAATTTCGTAAA
GATTTTGTAACTCGAGAGGACTATTTGCAAAGGGAAGGGATGCTAAGGTAGAGGGTGAACGTTACAGAAA
AGCAGGCTGGGAAGCATATTTGAGAAGATGCGGCCAGCAAAACTAAAAAACTGTATTATAAGTAAATGCA
TGTATACTAAACTCACAAATTAGAGCTTCAATTTAATTATATCAGTTATTACCCGGGAATCTCGGTCGTA
ATGATTTAAATGCATGCAAGCTTGGCGTAATCATGGTCATAGCTGTTTCCTGTGTGAAATTGTTATCCGC
TCACAATTCCACACAACATACGAGCCGGAAGCATAAAGTGTAAAGCCTGGGGTGCCTAATGAGTGAGCTA
ACTCACATTAATTGCGTTGCGCTCACTGCCCGCTTTCCAGTCGGGAAACCTGTCGTGCCAGCTGCATTAA
TGAATCGGCCAACGCGCGGGGAGAGGCGGTTTGCGTATTGGGCGCTCTTCCGCTTCCTCGCTCACTGACT
CGCTGCGCTCGGTCGTTCGGCTGCGGCGAGCGGTATCAGCTCACTCAAAGGCGGTAATACGGTTATCCAC
AGAATCAGGGGATAACGCAGGAAAGAACATGTGAGCAAAAGGCCAGCAAAAGGCCAGGAACCGTAAAAAG
GCCGCGTTGCTGGCGTTTTTCCATAGGCTCCGCCCCCCTGACGAGCATCACAAAAATCGACGCTCAAGTC
AGAGGTGGCGAAACCCGACAGGACTATAAAGATACCAGGCGTTTCCCCCTGGAAGCTCCCTCGTGCGCTC
TCCTGTTCCGACCCTGCCGCTTACCGGATACCTGTCCGCCTTTCTCCCTTCGGGAAGCGTGGCGCTTTCT
CATAGCTCACGCTGTAGGTATCTCAGTTCGGTGTAGGTCGTTCGCTCCAAGCTGGGCTGTGTGCACGAAC
CCCCCGTTCAGCCCGACCGCTGCGCCTTATCCGGTAACTATCGTCTTGAGTCCAACCCGGTAAGACACGA
CTTATCGCCACTGGCAGCAGCCACTGGTAACAGGATTAGCAGAGCGAGGTATGTAGGCGGTGCTACAGAG
TTCTTGAAGTGGTGGCCTAACTACGGCTACACTAGAAGAACAGTATTTGGTATCTGCGCTCTGCTGAAGC
CAGTTACCTTCGGAAAAAGAGTTGGTAGCTCTTGATCCGGCAAACAAACCACCGCTGGTAGCGGTGGTTT
TTTTGTTTGCAAGCAGCAGATTACGCGCAGAAAAAAAGGATCTCAAGAAGATCCTTTGATCTTTTCTACG
GGGTCTGACGCTCAGTGGAACGAAAACTCACGTTAAGGGATTTTGGTCATGAGATTATCAAAAAGGATCT
TCACCTAGATCCTTTTAAATTAAAAATGAAGTTTTAAATCAATCTAAAGTATATATGAGTAAACTTGGTC
TGACAGTTACCAATGCTTAATCAGTGAGGCACCTATCTCAGCGATCTGTCTATTTCGTTCATCCATAGTT
GCCTGACTCCCCGTCGTGTAGATAACTACGATACGGGAGGGCTTACCATCTGGCCCCAGTGCTGCAATGA
TACCGCGAGACCCACGCTCACCGGCTCCAGATTTATCAGCAATAAACCAGCCAGCCGGAAGGGCCGAGCG
CAGAAGTGGTCCTGCAACTTTATCCGCCTCCATCCAGTCTATTAATTGTTGCCGGGAAGCTAGAGTAAGT
AGTTCGCCAGTTAATAGTTTGCGCAACGTTGTTGCCATTGCTACAGGCATCGTGGTGTCACGCTCGTCGT
TTGGTATGGCTTCATTCAGCTCCGGTTCCCAACGATCAAGGCGAGTTACATGATCCCCCATGTTGTGCAA
AAAAGCGGTTAGCTCCTTCGGTCCTCCGATCGTTGTCAGAAGTAAGTTGGCCGCAGTGTTATCACTCATG
GTTATGGCAGCACTGCATAATTCTCTTACTGTCATGCCATCCGTAAGATGCTTTTCTGTGACTGGTGAGT
ACTCAACCAAGTCATTCTGAGAATAGTGTATGCGGCGACCGAGTTGCTCTTGCCCGGCGTCAATACGGGA
TAATACCGCGCCACATAGCAGAACTTTAAAAGTGCTCATCATTGGAAAACGTTCTTCGGGGCGAAAACTC
TCAAGGATCTTACCGCTGTTGAGATCCAGTTCGATGTAACCCACTCGTGCACCCAACTGATCTTCAGCAT
CTTTTACTTTCACCAGCGTTTCTGGGTGAGCAAAAACAGGAAGGCAAAATGCCGCAAAAAAGGGAATAAG
GGCGACACGGAAATGTTGAATACTCATACTCTTCCTTTTTCAATATTATTGAAGCATTTATCAGGGTTAT
TGTCTCATGAGCGGATACATATTTGAATGTATTTAGAAAAATAAACAAATAGGGGTTCCGCGCACATTTC
CCCGAAAAGTGCCACCTGACGTCTAAGAAACCATTATTATCATGACATTAACCTATAAAAATAGGCGTAT
CACGAGGCCCTTTCGTCTCGCGCGTTTCGGTGATGACGGTGAAAACCTCTGACACATGCAGCTCCCGGAG
ACGGTCACAGCTTGTCTGTAAGCGGATGCCGGGAGCAGACAAGCCCGTCAGGGCGCGTCAGCGGGTGTTG
GCGGGTGTCGGGGCTGGCTTAACTATGCGGCATCAGAGCAGATTGTACTGAGAGTGCACCATATGCGGTG
TGAAATACCGCACAGATGCGTAAGGAGAAAATACCGCATCAGGCGCCATTCGCCATTCAGGCTGCGCAAC
TGTTGGGAAGGGCGATCGGTGCGGGCCTCTTCGCTATTACGCCAGCTGGCGAAAGGGGGATGTGCTGCAA
GGCGATTAAGTTGGGTAACGCCAGGGTTTTCCCAGTCACGACGTTGTAAAACGACGGCCAGTGAATTCAT
TTAAATTTTTTTGATTCGGTAATCTCCGAACAGAAGGAAGAACGAAGGAAGGAGCACAGACTTAGATTGG
TATATATACGCATATGTAGTGTTGAAGAAACATGAAATTGCCCAGTATTCTTAACCCAACTGCACAGAAC
AAAAACCTGCAGGAAACGAAGATAAAACATGTCCACAAAATCATATACCAGTAGAGCTGAGACTCATGCA
AGTCCGGTTGCATCGAAACTTTTACGTTTAATGGATGAAAAGAAGACCAATTTGTGTGCTTCTCTTGACG
TTCGTTCGACTGATGAGCTATTGAAACTTGTTGAAACGTTGGGTCCATACATTTGCCTTTTGAAAACACA
CGTTGATATCTTGGATGATTTCAGTTATGAGGGTACTGTCGTTCCATTGAAAGCATTGGCAGAGAAATAC
AAGTTCTTGATATTTGAGGACAGAAAATTCGCCGATATCGGTAACACAGTCAAATTACAATATACATCGG
GCGTTTACCGTATCGCAGAATGGTCTGATATCACCAACGCCCACGGGGTTACTGGTGCTGGTATTGTTGC
TGGCTTGAAACAAGGTGCGCAAGAGGTCACCAAAGAACCAAGGGGATTATTGATGCTTGCTGAATTGTCT
TCCAAGGGTTCTCTAGCACACGGTGAATATACTAAGGGTACCGTTGATATTGCAAAGAGTGATAAAGATT
TCGTTATTGGGTTCATTGCTCAGAACGATATGGGAGGAAGAGAAGAAGGGTTTGATTGGCTAATCATGAC
CCCAGGTGTAGGTTTAGACGACAAAGGCGATGCATTGGGTCAGCAGTACAGAACCGTCGACGAAGTTGTA
AGTGGTGGATCAGATATCATCATTGTTGGCAGAGGACTTTTCGCCAAGGGTAGAGATCCTAAGGTTGAAG
GTGAAAGATACAGAAATGCTGGATGGGAAGCGTACCAAAAGAGAATCAGCGCTCCCCATTAATTATACAG
GAAACTTAATAGAACAAATCACATATTTAATCTAATAGCCACCTGCATTGGCACGGTGCAACACTACTTC
AACTTCATCTTACAAAAAGATCACGTGATCTGTTGTATTGGGATCTCTAGACCTAATAACTTCGTATAGC
ATACATTATACGAAGTTATATTAAGGGTTGCTCGACCAGAAAGCGACCACCCAACTTTGGCTGATAATAG
CGTATAAACAATGCATACTTTGTACGTTCAAAATACAATGCAGTAGATATATTTATGCATATTACATATA
ATACATATCACATAGGAAGCAACAGGCGCGTTGGACTTTTAATTTTCGAGGACCGCGAATCCTTACATCA
CACCCAATCCCCCACAAGTGATCCC
Features (pLannotate 1.2.2; 20 found; start..end, strand, type, name):
      1..408     +  promoter       TEF1 promoter: S. cerevisiae TEF1; promoter for EF-1α
    431..1141    +  CDS            GFPmut3: GFPmut3 is a basic (constitutively fluorescent) green fluorescent protein published in 1996, derived from Aequorea victoria. It is reported to be a very rapidly-maturing weak dimer.
   1157..1427    +  terminator     PGK1 terminator: S. cerevisae PGK1; transcription terminator for 3-phosphoglycerate kinase gene
   1803..1824    -  promoter       LEU2 promoter (fragment): S. cerevisiae LEU2
   1923..2504    +  CDS            SKP1: SKP1_YEAST - Also known as CBF3D. Experimental evidence at protein level: Swiss-Prot protein existence level 1. Essential component of the E3 ubiquitin ligase complex SCF (SKP1-CUL1-F-box protein) ubiquitin ligase complex, which mediates the ubiquitination and subsequent proteasomal degradation of target proteins like phosphorylated SIC1. Participates in the attachment of chromosomes to the spindle. Acts as a regulatory component of the centromere DNA-binding protein complex CBF3, which is essential for chromosome segregation and movement of centromeres along microtubules. CBF3 is required for
   2553..4277    +  CDS            TIR1B_ORYSJ: Experimental evidence at transcript level: Swiss-Prot protein existence level 2. From Oryza sativa subsp. japonica (Rice).
   4285..4386    +  CDS            URA3 (fragment): orotidine-5'-phosphate decarboxylase, required for uracil biosynthesis; S. cerevisiae URA3; yeast auxotrophic marker, counterselectable with 5-fluoroorotic acid (5-FOA)
   4540..4556    -  protein_bind   lac operator: The lac repressor binds to the lac operator to inhibit transcription in E. coli. This inhibition can be relieved by adding lactose or isopropyl-β-D-thiogalactopyranoside (IPTG). lac repressor encoded by lacI
   4564..4594    -  promoter       lac promoter: promoter for the E. coli lac operon
   4609..4630    -  protein_bind   CAP binding site: CAP binding activates transcription in the presence of cAMP. E. coli catabolite activator protein
   4643..4735    -  CDS            lacI (fragment): lac repressor; lacI; The lac repressor binds to the lac operator to inhibit transcription in E. coli. This inhibition can be relieved by adding lactose or isopropyl-β-D-thiogalactopyranoside (IPTG).
   4918..5506    -  rep_origin     ori: high-copy-number ColE1/pMB1/pBR322/pUC origin of replication
   5677..6537    -  CDS            AmpR: β-lactamase; bla; confers resistance to ampicillin, carbenicillin, and related antibiotics
   6538..6642    -  promoter       AmpR promoter: bla
   6737..6772    +  CDS            rop (fragment): Rop protein, which maintains plasmids at low copy number; rop
   6874..6973    +  misc_feature   bom (fragment): basis of mobility region from pBR322
   6979..7136    -  CDS            lacZα (fragment): LacZα fragment of β-galactosidase; lacZ fragment
   7143..7306    +  promoter       URA3 promoter (fragment): S. cerevisiae URA3
   7309..8094    +  CDS            URA3: PYRF_YEAST - Experimental evidence at protein level: Swiss-Prot protein existence level 1. From Saccharomyces cerevisiae (strain ATCC 204508 / S288c) (Baker's yeast).
   8246..8279    +  protein_bind   loxP: Cre-mediated recombination occurs in the 8-bp core sequence (GCATACAT). Cre recombinase
