[The description below was written by a language model from this plasmid's Addgene catalogue record, the feature table of its GenBank file and pLannotate feature annotations shown in this document.]
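Description:
pJAID8Z is an integrative yeast expression plasmid of 8,495 bp built on pUC19. It is propagated in E. coli at high copy through the pUC/ColE1 origin and selected with ampicillin via the bla gene. No yeast replication origin or centromere is annotated, which fits the stated integrative purpose. The yeast cassette is flanked on one side by the URA3 promoter and on the other by a short URA3 3' fragment (listed as T-URA3 in the insert name). These sequences suggest targeting to the URA3 locus by homologous recombination, although the record does not state the integration site.

The payload comprises three units. First, the URA3 promoter drives the Kluyveromyces lactis URA3 gene, with the AgTEF1 terminator named in the insert description. This gives uracil prototrophy selection in yeast. A single loxP site is annotated just downstream of the marker; no partner site appears in either feature table, so marker excision by Cre cannot be inferred. Second, the constitutive TEF1 promoter expresses yeast codon-optimised GFP (yEGFP), terminated by the PGK1 terminator. Third, the ACS2 promoter drives a fusion of yeast SKP1, joined through two short peptide linkers to a codon-optimised rice auxin receptor F-box protein, OsTIR1.

SKP1 is a core component of the SCF E3 ubiquitin ligase, and TIR1 recruits degron-tagged proteins to that complex when auxin is present. Fusing the two presumably tethers the plant receptor directly to the yeast ubiquitination machinery. The associated work concerns auxin-mediated protein depletion for metabolic engineering in terpene-producing yeast. The yEGFP here carries no annotated degron, and the record does not state its role. The two feature tables describe the same sequence with different start coordinates.
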