Addgene plasmid #165053: pJAID8Z
Purpose: Integrative expression of yEGFP and SKP1-fusing rice auxin receptor gene OsTIR1.
Depositing lab: Claudia Vickers. Depositing organization: University of Queensland. Publication: Auxin-mediated protein depletion for metabolic engineering in terpene-producing yeast. Lu Z, Peng B, Ebert BE, Dumsday G, Vickers CE. Nat Commun. 2021 Feb 16;12(1):1051. doi: 10.1038/s41467-021-21313-1. PubMed 33594068.
Backbone
  Vector backbone: pUC19
  Vector type: Yeast Expression
Growth in bacteria
  Bacterial resistance: Ampicillin, 100 μg/mL
  Growth temperature: 37°C
  Growth strain: DH5alpha
  Copy number: High Copy
Gene/Insert
  Gene/Insert name: P-URA3>KlURA3>T-AgTEF1-P-TEF1>yEGFP>T-PGK1-P-ACS2>SKP1>OsTIR1opt>T-URA3
  Species: Other
  Mutation: WT
  Cloning method: Gibson Cloning
Terms and licenses: Academic/Nonprofit Terms; Industry Terms: Not Available to Industry
How to cite: pJAID8Z was a gift from Claudia Vickers (Addgene plasmid # 165053 ; http://n2t.net/addgene:165053 ; RRID:Addgene_165053)
